>Addgene plasmid #137761 | HA-GABARAPL2 | addgene full sequence | sequence record 273215 | Addgene NGS Result
TTCGAGCTCGCCCGACATTGATTATTGACTAGTTATTAATAGTAATCAATTACGGGGTCATTAGTTCATA
GCCCATATATGGAGTTCCGCGTTACATAACTTACGGTAAATGGCCCGCCTGGCTGACCGCCCAACGACCC
CCGCCCATTGACGTCAATAATGACGTATGTTCCCATAGTAACGCCAATAGGGACTTTCCATTGACGTCAA
TGGGTGGAGTATTTACGGTAAACTGCCCACTTGGCAGTACATCAAGTGTATCATATGCCAAGTACGCCCC
CTATTGACGTCAATGACGGTAAATGGCCCGCCTGGCATTATGCCCAGTACATGACCTTATGGGACTTTCC
TACTTGGCAGTACATCTACGTATTAGTCATCGCTATTACCATGGTGATGCGGTTTTGGCAGTACATCAAT
GGGCGTGGATAGCGGTTTGACTCACGGGGATTTCCAAGTCTCCACCCCATTGACGTCAATGGGAGTTTGT
TTTGGCACCAAAATCAACGGGACTTTCCAAAATGTCGTAACAACTCCGCCCCATTGACGCAAATGGGCGG
TAGGCGTGTACGGTGGGAGGTCTATATAAGCAGAGCTCGTTTAGTGAACCGTCAGATCGCCTGGAGACGC
CATCCACGCTGTTTTGACCTCCATAGAAGACACCGGGACCGATCCAGCCTCCGCGGCCGGGAACGGTGCA
TTGGAACGCGGATTCCCCGTGCCAAGAGTGACGTAAGTACCGCCTATAGAGTCTATAGGCCCACCCCCTT
GGCTTCGTTAGAACGCGGCTACAATTAATACATAACCTTATGTATCATACACATACGATTTAGGTGACAC
TATAGAATAACATCCACTTTGCCTTTCTCTCCACAGGTGTCCACTCCCAGGTCCAACTGTACCTCGCGAG
CCAGCCATGTACCCATACGACGTCCCAGACTACGCTGGCGGCCGCAAGTGGATGTTCAAGGAGGACCACT
CGCTGGAACACAGATGCGTGGAGTCCGCGAAGATTCGAGCGAAATATCCCGACAGGGTTCCGGTGATTGT
GGAAAAGGTCTCAGGCTCTCAGATTGTTGACATTGACAAACGGAAGTACTTGGTTCCATCTGATATCACT
GTGGCTCAGTTCATGTGGATCATCAGGAAAAGGATCCAGCTTCCTTCTGAAAAGGCGATCTTCCTGTTTG
TGGATAAGACAGTCCCACAGTCCAGCCTAACTATGGGACAGCTTTACGAGAAGGAAAAAGATGAAGATGG
ATTCTTATATGTGGCCTACAGCGGAGAGAACACTTTTGGCTTCTCTAGAATGGAGCAGAAGCTGATCTCC
GAGGAGGACCTGTGAAAGCTTGGCCGCCATGGCCCAACTTGTTTATTGCAGCTTATAATGGTTACAAATA
AAGCAATAGCATCACAAATTTCACAAATAAAGCATTTTTTTCACTGCATTCTAGTTGTGGTTTGTCCAAA
CTCATCAATGTATCTTATCATGTCTGGATCGGGAATTAATTCGGCGCAGCACCATGGCCTGAAATAACCT
CTGAAAGAGGAACTTGGTTAGGTACCTTCTGAGGCGGAAAGAACCAGCTGTGGAATGTGTGTCAGTTAGG
GTGTGGAAAGTCCCCAGGCTCCCCAGCAGGCAGAAGTATGCAAAGCATGCATCTCAATTAGTCAGCAACC
AGGTGTGGAAAGTCCCCAGGCTCCCCAGCAGGCAGAAGTATGCAAAGCATGCATCTCAATTAGTCAGCAA
CCATAGTCCCGCCCCTAACTCCGCCCATCCCGCCCCTAACTCCGCCCAGTTCCGCCCATTCTCCGCCCCA
TGGCTGACTAATTTTTTTTATTTATGCAGAGGCCGAGGCCGCCTCGGCCTCTGAGCTATTCCAGAAGTAG
TGAGGAGGCTTTTTTGGAGGCCTAGGCTTTTGCAAAAAGCTGTTAACAGCTTGGCACTGGCCGTCGTTTT
ACAACGTCGTGACTGGGAAAACCCTGGCGTTACCCAACTTAATCGCCTTGCAGCACATCCCCCTTTCGCC
AGCTGGCGTAATAGCGAAGAGGCCCGCACCGATCGCCCTTCCCAACAGTTGCGCAGCCTGAATGGCGAAT
GGCGCCTGATGCGGTATTTTCTCCTTACGCATCTGTGCGGTATTTCACACCGCATA
[142 nt withheld, positions 2157-2298]
C
[141 nt withheld, positions 2300-2440]
CCTTTGACGTTGGAGTCCACGTTCTTT
[37 nt withheld, positions 2468-2504]
ACCCTATCTCGGGCTATTCTTTTGATTTATAAGGGATTTTGCCGATTTCGGCCTATTGGTTAAAAAATGA
GCTGATTTAACAAAAATTTAACGCGAATTTTAACAAAATATTAACGTTTACAATTTTATGGTGCACTCTC
AGTACAATCTGCTCTGATGCCGCATAGTTAAGCCAGCCCCGACACCCGCCAACACCCGCTGACGCGCCCT
GACGGGCTTGTCTGCTCCCGGCATCCGCTTACAGACAAGCTGTGACCGTCTCCGGGAGCTGCATGTGTCA
GAGGTTTTCACCGTCATCACCGAAACGCGCGAGACGAAAGGGCCTCGTGATACGCCTATTTTTATAGGTT
AATGTCATGATAATAATGGTTTCTTAGACGTCAGGTGGCACTTTTCGGGGAAATGTGCGCGGAACCCCTA
TTTGTTTATTTTTCTAAATACATTCAAATATGTATCCGCTCATGAGACAATAACCCTGATAAATGCTTCA
ATAATATTGAAAAAGGAAGAGTATGAGTATTCAACATTTCCGTGTCGCCCTTATTCCCTTTTTTGCGGCA
TTTTGCCTTCCTGTTTTTGCTCACCCAGAAACGCTGGTGAAAGTAAAAGATGCTGAAGATCAGTTGGGTG
CACGAGTGGGTTACATCGAACTGGATCTCAACAGCGGTAAGATCCTTGAGAGTTTTCGCCCCGAAGAACG
TTTTCCAATGATGAGCACTTTTAAAGTTCTGCTATGTGGCGCGGTATTATCCCGTATTGACGCCGGGCAA
GAGCAACTCGGTCGCCGCATACACTATTCTCAGAATGACTTGGTTGAGTACTCACCAGTCACAGAAAAGC
ATCTTACGGATGGCATGACAGTAAGAGAATTATGCAGTGCTGCCATAACCATGAGTGATAACACTGCGGC
CAACTTACTTCTGACAACGATCGGAGGACCGAAGGAGCTAACCGCTTTTTTGCACAACATGGGGGATCAT
GTAACTCGCCTTGATCGTTGGGAACCGGAGCTGAATGAAGCCATACCAAACGACGAGCGTGACACCACGA
TGCCTGTAGCAATGGCAACAACGTTGCGCAAACTATTAACTGGCGAACTACTTACTCTAGCTTCCCGGCA
ACAATTAATAGACTGGATGGAGGCGGATAAAGTTGCAGGACCACTTCTGCGCTCGGCCCTTCCGGCTGGC
TGGTTTATTGCTGATAAATCTGGAGCCGGTGAGCGTGGGTCTCGCGGTATCATTGCAGCACTGGGGCCAG
ATGGTAAGCCCTCCCGTATCGTAGTTATCTACACGACGGGGAGTCAGGCAACTATGGATGAACGAAATAG
ACAGATCGCTGAGATAGGTGCCTCACTGATTAAGCATTGGTAACTGTCAGACCAAGTTTACTCATATATA
CTTTAGATTGATTTAAAACTTCATTTTTAATTTAAAAGGATCTAGGTGAAGATCCTTTTTGATAATCTCA
TGACCAAAATCCCTTAACGTGAGTTTTCGTTCCACTGAGCGTCAGACCCCGTAGAAAAGATCAAAGGATC
TTCTTGAGATCCTTTTTTTCTGCGCGTAATCTGCTGCTTGCAAACAAAAAAACCACCGCTACCAGCGGTG
GTTTGTTTGCCGGATCAAGAGCTACCAACTCTTTTTCCGAAGGTAACTGGCTTCAGCAGAGCGCAGATAC
CAAATACTGTTCTTCTAGTGTAGCCGTAGTTAGGCCACCACTTCAAGAACTCTGTAGCACCGCCTACATA
CCTCGCTCTGCTAATCCTGTTACCAGTGGCTGCTGCCAGTGGCGATAAGTCGTGTCTTACCGGGTTGGAC
TCAAGACGATAGTTACCGGATAAGGCGCAGCGGTCGGGCTGAACGGGGGGTTCGTGCACACAGCCCAGCT
TGGAGCGAACGACCTACACCGAACTGAGATACCTACAGCGTGAGCTATGAGAAAGCGCCACGCTTCCCGA
AGGGAGAAAGGCGGACAGGTATCCGGTAAGCGGCAGGGTCGGAACAGGAGAGCGCACGAGGGAGCTTCCA
GGGGGAAACGCCTGGTATCTTTATAGTCCTGTCGGGTTTCGCCACCTCTGACTTGAGCGTCGATTTTTGT
GATGCTCGTCAGGGGGGCGGAGCCTATGGAAAAACGCCAGCAACGCGGCCTTTTTACGGTTCCTGGCCTT
TTGCTGGCCTTTTGCTCACATGTTCTTTCCTGCGTTATCCCCTGATTCTGTGGATAACCGTATTACCGCC
TTTGAGTGAGCTGATACCGCTCGCCGCAGCCGAACGACCGAGCGCAGCGAGTCAGTGAGCGAGGAAGCGG
AAGAGCGCCCAATACGCAAACCGCCTCTCCCCGCGCGTTGGCCGATTCATTAATGCAGCTGGCACGACAG
GTTTCCCGACTGGAAAGCGGGCAGTGAGCGCAACGCAATTAATGTGAGTTAGCTCACTCATTAGGCACCC
CAGGCTTTACACTTTATGCTTCCGGCTCGTATGTTGTGTGGAATTGTGAGCGGATAACAATTTCACACAG
GAAACAGCTATGACATGATTACGAATTAA
Features (pLannotate 1.2.2; 20 found; start..end, strand, type, name):
     14..393     +  enhancer       CMV enhancer: human cytomegalovirus immediate early enhancer
    394..597     +  promoter       CMV promoter: human cytomegalovirus (CMV) immediate early promoter
    733..776     +  intron         CMV intron (fragment): modified intron A from human cytomegalovirus
    828..846     +  promoter       SP6 promoter: promoter for bacteriophage SP6 RNA polymerase
    850..887     +  CDS            IgH signal sequence (fragment): signal sequence from the mouse immunoglobulin heavy chain variable region
    956..1303    +  CDS            GABARAPL2: GBRL2_BOVIN - Also known as GEF2. Experimental evidence at protein level: Swiss-Prot protein existence level 1. Ubiquitin-like modifier involved in intra-Golgi traffic (PubMed:10747018). Modulates intra-Golgi transport through coupling between NSF activity and SNAREs activation (PubMed:10747018). It first stimulates the ATPase activity of NSF which in turn stimulates the association with GOSR1 (PubMed:10747018). Involved in autophagy (By similarity). Plays a role in mitophagy which contributes to regulate mitochondrial quantity and quality by eliminating the mitochondria to a basal level to fu
   1366..1500    +  polyA_signal   SV40 poly(A) signal: SV40 polyadenylation signal
   1569..1926    +  promoter       SV40 promoter: SV40 enhancer and early promoter
   1945..2099    +  CDS            lacZα (fragment): LacZα fragment of β-galactosidase; lacZ fragment
   2105..2156    -  misc_feature   bom (fragment): basis of mobility region from pBR322
   2175..2555    +  rep_origin     M13 ori (sequence partly withheld): M13 bacteriophage origin of replication; arrow indicates direction of (+) strand synthesis
   2631..2680    -  misc_feature   bom (fragment): basis of mobility region from pBR322
   2782..2817    -  CDS            rop (fragment): Rop protein, which maintains plasmids at low copy number; rop
   2912..3016    +  promoter       AmpR promoter: bla
   3017..3877    +  CDS            AmpR: β-lactamase; bla; confers resistance to ampicillin, carbenicillin, and related antibiotics
   4048..4636    +  rep_origin     ori: high-copy-number ColE1/pMB1/pBR322/pUC origin of replication
   4819..4911    +  CDS            lacI (fragment): lac repressor; lacI; The lac repressor binds to the lac operator to inhibit transcription in E. coli. This inhibition can be relieved by adding lactose or isopropyl-β-D-thiogalactopyranoside (IPTG).
   4924..4945    +  protein_bind   CAP binding site: CAP binding activates transcription in the presence of cAMP. E. coli catabolite activator protein
   4960..4990    +  promoter       lac promoter: promoter for the E. coli lac operon
   4998..5014    +  protein_bind   lac operator: The lac repressor binds to the lac operator to inhibit transcription in E. coli. This inhibition can be relieved by adding lactose or isopropyl-β-D-thiogalactopyranoside (IPTG). lac repressor encoded by lacI
