[The description below was written by a language model from this plasmid's Addgene catalogue record and pLannotate feature annotations shown in this document.]
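Description:
HA-GABARAPL2 is a mammalian expression plasmid built on the pRK5 backbone that drives expression of human GABARAPL2 (also known as GATE-16 or ATG8C), a ubiquitin-like ATG8-family protein involved in autophagy and intra-Golgi transport. The sequenced plasmid is about 5.1 kb. It is propagated in E. coli as a high-copy plasmid through a ColE1/pUC-type origin and is selected with ampicillin through the β-lactamase gene. An M13 phage origin is also present, along with short remnants of lacZα, lacI, rop and bom and a lac promoter/operator. These are leftovers of the cloning vector lineage rather than functional parts of the payload.

The expression cassette consists of the CMV immediate-early enhancer and promoter, followed by a fragment of CMV intron A, an SP6 promoter that could support in vitro transcription, the GABARAPL2 coding sequence, and an SV40 polyadenylation signal. The insert was cloned between NotI and XbaI sites. The catalogue lists an N-terminal HA tag and a C-terminal myc tag on the insert. Neither tag is annotated in the feature table, although unannotated sequence flanks the coding region on both sides. The annotation tool matched the coding sequence to the bovine GABARAPL2 protein entry, which probably reflects high conservation of the protein, since the record gives the species as human. A short fragment resembling an immunoglobulin heavy chain signal sequence is annotated upstream of the insert, and its significance is not stated. An SV40 enhancer/early promoter lies downstream of the cassette, with no mammalian selection marker annotated.

The stated purpose is expression of GABARAPL2. The associated publication concerns MTOR-regulated selective autophagy, which fits expression of epitope-tagged protein in mammalian cells for detection or interaction studies.
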