Addgene plasmid #137761: HA-GABARAPL2
Purpose: Expression of GABARAPL2
Depositing lab: Carol Mercer. Depositing organization: University of Cincinnati. Publication: Mass spectrometry proteomics reveals a function for mammalian CALCOCO1 in MTOR-regulated selective autophagy. Stefely JA, Zhang Y, Freiberger EC, Kwiecien NW, Thomas HE, Davis AM, Lowry ND, Vincent CE, Shishkova E, Clark NA, Medvedovic M, Coon JJ, Pagliarini DJ, Mercer CA. Autophagy. 2020 Jan 23. doi: 10.1080/15548627.2020.1719746. PubMed 31971854.
Backbone
  Vector backbone: pRK5
  Vector type: Mammalian Expression
Growth in bacteria
  Bacterial resistance: Ampicillin, 100 μg/mL
  Growth temperature: 37°C
  Growth strain: DH5alpha
  Copy number: High Copy
Gene/Insert
  Gene/Insert name: GABARAPL2
  Species: H. sapiens (human)
  Entrez Gene: GABARAPL2 (a.k.a. ATG8, ATG8C, GATE-16, GATE16, GEF-2, GEF2)
  Promoter: CMV
  Tag / fusion protein: HA (N terminal on insert); myc (C terminal on insert)
  Cloning method: Restriction Enzyme; 5′ cloning site NotI (unknown if destroyed); 3′ cloning site XbaI (unknown if destroyed)
Terms and licenses: Academic/Nonprofit Terms; Industry Terms: Not Available to Industry
How to cite: HA-GABARAPL2 was a gift from Carol Mercer (Addgene plasmid # 137761 ; http://n2t.net/addgene:137761 ; RRID:Addgene_137761)
